>Addgene plasmid #127846 | pBT271.361 | addgene full sequence | sequence record 247870 | Addgene NGS Result
GGTACATACGTTCGGTGGAAGCTTCCCAACCCATGGTTTTTTTCTGCATAACCGGACCGTCGGACGGGAA
GTTGGTACCACGCAGTTTAACTTTGTAGATGAACTCACCGTCTTGCAGGGAGGAGTCCTGGGTAACGGTA
ACAACACCACCGTCTTCGAAGTTCATAACACGTTCCCATTTGAAACCTTCCGGGAAGGACAGTTTCAGGT
AGTCCGGGATGTCAGCCGGGTGTTTAACGTAAGCTTTGGAACCGTACTGGAACTGCGGGGACAGGATGTC
CCAAGCGAACGGCAGCGGACCACCTTTGGTAACTTTCAGTTTAGCGGTCTGGGTACCTTCGTACGGACGA
CCTTCACCTTCACCTTCGATTTCGAACTCGTGACCGTTAACGGAACCTTCCATACGAACTTTGAAACGCA
TGAACTCTTTGATAACGTCTTCGCTACTCGCCATAGATCCTTTCTCCTCTTTCAGATCCGTGCTCAGTAT
CTCTATCACTGATAGGGATGTCAATCTCTATCACTGATAGGGAAGGGTGACTCGCCTTTGAGTGAGCTGA
TACCGCTCGCCGCAGCCGAACGACCGAGCGCAGCGAGTCAGTGAGCGAGAATGCTCTTCTAGTGAAGCCA
GCCCAGCATCCGGGCCCAGACACTTGATGGATCCACACATATTCACTTCCAACTTTAACAATGGCATTGG
AAGGCATAAGACCTACCTGTGCTACGAAGTGGAGCGCCTGGACAATGGCACCTCGGTCAAGATGGACCAG
CACAGGGGCTTTCTACACAACCAGGCTAAGAATCTTCTCTGTGGCTTTTACGGCCGCCATGCGGAGCTGC
GCTTCTTGGACCTGGTTCCTTCTTTGCAGTTGGACCCGGCCCAGATCTACAGGGTCACTTGGTTCATCTC
CTATAGCCCCTGCTTCTCCTGGGGCTGTGCCGGGGAAGTGCGTGCGTTCCTTCAGGAGAACACACACGTG
AGACTGCGCATCTTCGCTGCCCGCATCTATGATTACGACCCCCTATATAAGGAGGCGCTGCAAATGCTGC
GGGATGCTGGGGCCCAAGTCTCCATCATGACCTACGATGAGTTCAAGCACTGCTGGGACACCTTTGTGGA
CCACCAGGGATGTCCCTTCCAGCCCTGGGATGGACTAGATGAGCACAGCCAAGCCCTGAGTGGGAGGCTG
CGGGCCATTCTCCAGAATCAGGGAAACTCTGGCTGAAGAGCCTGGTTAAAAAATGAGCTGATTTAACAAA
AATTTAACGCGAATTTTAACAAAATATTAACGCTTACAATTTAGGTGGCACTTTTCGGGGAAATGTGCGC
GGAACCCCTATTTGTTTATTTTTCTAAATACATTCAAATATGTATCCGCTCATGAATTAATTCTTAACCA
ATAAAAAACGCCCGGCGGCAACCGAGCGTTCTGAACAAATCCAGATGGAGTTCTGAGGTCATTACTGGAT
CTATCAACAGGAGTCCAAGCGAGCTCGATATCAAATTACGCCCCGCCCTGCCACTCATCGCAGTACTGTT
GTAATTCATTAAGCATTCTGCCGACATGGAAGCCATCACAAACGGCATGATGAACCTGAATCGCCAGCGG
CATCAGCACCTTGTCGCCTTGCGTATAATATTTGCCCATGGTGAAAACGGGGGCGAAGAAGTTGTCCATA
TTGGCCACGTTTAAATCAAAACTGGTGAAACTCACCCAGGGATTGGCTGAAACGAAAAACATATTCTCAA
TAAACCCTTTAGGGAAATAGGCCAGGTTTTCACCGTAACACGCCACATCTTGCGAATATATGTGTAGAAA
CTGCCGGAAATCGTCGTGGTATTCACTCCAGAGCGATGAAAACGTTTCAGTTTGCTCATGGAAAACGGTG
TAACAAGGGTGAACACTATCCCATATCACCAGCTCACCGTCTTTCATTGCCATACGAAATTCCGGATGAG
CATTCATCAGGCGGGCAAGAATGTGAATAAAGGCCGGATAAAACTTGTGCTTATTTTTCTTTACGGTCTT
TAAAAAGGCCGTAATATCCAGCTGAACGGTCTGGTTATAGGTACATTGAGCAACTGACTGAAATGCCTCA
AAATGTTCTTTACGATGCCATTGGGATATATCAACGGTGGTATATCCAGTGATTTTTTTCTCCATTTTAG
CTTCCTTAGCTCCTGAAAATCTCGATAACTCAAAAAATACGCCCGGTAGTGATCTTATTTCATTATGGTG
AAAGTTGGAACCTCTTACGTGCCCGATCAATCATGACCAAAATCCCTTAACGTGAGTTTTCGTTCCACTG
AGCGTCAGACCCCGTAGAAAAGATCAAAGGATCTTCTTGAGATCCTTTTTTTCTGCGCGTAATCTGCTGC
TTGCAAACAAAAAAACCACCGCTACCAGCGGTGGTTTGTTTGCCGGATCAAGAGCTACCAACTCTTTTTC
CGAAGGTAACTGGCTTCAGCAGAGCGCAGATACCAAATACTGTTCTTCTAGTGTAGCCGTAGTTAGGCCA
CCACTTCAAGAACTCTGTAGCACCGCCTACATACCTCGCTCTGCTAATCCTGTTACCAGTGGCTGCTGCC
AGTGGCGATAAGTCGTGTCTTACCGGGTTGGACTCAAGACGATAGTTACCGGATAAGGCGCAGCGGTCGG
GCTGAACGGGGGGTTCGTGCACACAGCCCAGCTTGGAGCGAACGACCTACACCGAACTGAGATACCTACA
GCGTGAGCTATGAGAAAGCGCCACGCTTCCCGAAGGGAGAAAGGCGGACAGGTATCCGGTAAGCGGCAGG
GTCGGAACAGGAGAGCGCACGAGGGAGCTTCCAGGGGGAAACGCCTGGTATCTTTATAGTCCTGTCGGGT
TTCGCCACCTCTGACTTGAGCGTCGATTTTTGTGATGCTCGTCAGGGGGGCGGAGCCTATGGAAAAACGC
CAGCAACGCGGCCTTTTTACGGTTCCTGGCCTTTTGCTGGCCTTTTGCTCACATGTTCTTTACTGCGTTA
TGTAGTCAAAAGCCTCCGGTCGGAGGCTTTTGACTTGGCTGAGGAGTGCCATTAAGCACCGGTGGAGTGA
CGACCTTCAGCACGTTCGTACTGTTCAACGATGGTGTAGTCTTCGTTGTGGGAGGTGATGTCCAGTTTGA
TGTCGGTTTTGTAAGCACCCGGCAGCTGAACCGGTTTTTTAGCCATGTAGGTGGTTTTAACTTCAGCGTC
GTAGTGACCACCGTCTTTCAGTTTCAGACGCATTTTGATTTCACCTTTCAGAGCACCGTCTTCCG
Features (pLannotate 1.2.2; 12 found; start..end, strand, type, name):
    490..509     -  promoter       H1-2O2 promoter (fragment): doxycycline-inducible variant of the human H1 RNA promoter (Henriksen et al., 2007)
    515..533     -  protein_bind   tet operator: tetO; bacterial operator O2 for the tetR and tetA genes tetracycline repressor TetR
    547..609     +  rep_origin     RSF ori (fragment): Plasmids containing the RSF 1030 origin of replication can be propagated in E. coli cells that contain additional plasmids with compatible origins.
    624..1218    +  CDS            APOBEC3A (fragment): human cytidine deaminase (C to U editing enzyme) that efficiently edits methylated cytosines (Wang et al., 2018); human APOBEC3A; also known as hA3A; A3A
   1233..1302    +  rep_origin     M13 ori (fragment): M13 bacteriophage origin of replication; arrow indicates direction of (+) strand synthesis
   1328..1385    +  promoter       AmpR promoter (fragment): bla
   1401..1435    -  terminator     lambda t0 terminator: minimal transcription terminator from phage lambda (Scholtissek and Grosse, 1987)
   1509..2165    -  CDS            cat: CAT_ECOLX - Experimental evidence at protein level: Swiss-Prot protein existence level 1. This enzyme is an effector of chloramphenicol resistance in bacteria. From Escherichia coli. This protein is used as a marker in many commonly used cloning vectors, such as pACYC184.
   2166..2263    -  promoter       cat promoter: promoter of the E. coli cat gene encoding chloramphenicol acetyltransferase
   2347..2935    +  rep_origin     ori: high-copy-number ColE1/pMB1/pBR322/pUC origin of replication
   3014..3045    -  terminator     tonB terminator: bidirectional E. coli tonB-P14 transcription terminator
   3062..454     -  CDS            mRFP1 (across the origin): monomeric derivative of DsRed (Campbell et al., 2002)
