[The description below was written by a language model from this plasmid's Addgene catalogue record and pLannotate feature annotations shown in this document.]
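Description:
pBT271.361 is a small (about 3.3 kb) bacterial cloning plasmid that serves as a part donor for assembling cytosine base editors (CBEs) built on the human cytidine deaminase APOBEC3A carrying the W98Y substitution. It replicates in E. coli from a high-copy ColE1/pUC-type origin and is selected with chloramphenicol through a cat gene driven by its native promoter and followed by a lambda t0 terminator. The catalogue lists pBT195 as the backbone, and the depositor notes that this plasmid is combined with pBT195 in a SapI (or LguI) Golden Gate restriction/ligation reaction to produce the final editor plasmid, pBT361.

The payload is an approximately 600 bp APOBEC3A coding segment, annotated as a fragment, which fits a deaminase module meant to be excised and fused into a larger editor rather than expressed on its own. It is bracketed by very short matches to an RSF origin, an M13 origin and an AmpR promoter. These are far too small to be functional and probably reflect flanking or junction sequences, although the record does not explain them. An mRFP1 coding sequence spans the plasmid's numbering origin on the opposite strand, preceded by a tet operator and a short H1-2O2 promoter match and followed by a tonB terminator. The record does not state its role, though a visible red reporter of this kind is commonly used for colony screening.

The SapI sites themselves are not annotated, and no promoter clearly dedicated to the deaminase is recorded. The depositor cautions that the assembled product, pBT361, is mutagenic in bacteria. The plasmid derives from work on continuous evolution of base editors with broader target compatibility and improved activity.
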