Addgene plasmid #127846: pBT271.361
Purpose: clone A3A-W98Y CBEs by SapI Golden Gate
Depositing lab: David Liu. Depositing organization: Broad Institute. Publication: Continuous evolution of base editors with expanded target compatibility and improved activity. Thuronyi BW, Koblan LW, Levy JM, Yeh WH, Zheng C, Newby GA, Wilson C, Bhaumik M, Shubina-Oleinik O, Holt JR, Liu DR. Nat Biotechnol. 2019 Jul 22. pii: 10.1038/s41587-019-0193-0. doi: 10.1038/s41587-019-0193-0. PubMed 31332326.
Backbone
  Vector backbone: pBT195
Growth in bacteria
  Bacterial resistance: Chloramphenicol, 25 μg/mL
  Growth temperature: 37°C
  Growth strain: DH5alpha
  Copy number: High Copy
Gene/Insert
  Gene/Insert name: A3A-W98Y
  Species: H. sapiens (human)
  Mutation: W98Y
  Cloning method: Restriction Enzyme; 5′ cloning site N/A (unknown if destroyed); 3′ cloning site N/A (unknown if destroyed)
  Sequencing primers: 5′ T7
Terms and licenses: Academic/Nonprofit Terms; Industry Terms: Not Available to Industry
Depositor comments: Along with pBT195, this plasmid can be used to clone pBT361 by SapI or LguI restriction/ligation (Golden Gate). pBT361 is mutagenic in bacteria and care must be taken during cloning, handling and propagation. Benchling map: https://benchling.com/s/seq-viWaBa6R2LjXykdEZnZo
How to cite: pBT271.361 was a gift from David Liu (Addgene plasmid # 127846 ; http://n2t.net/addgene:127846 ; RRID:Addgene_127846)
